>Addgene plasmid #236597 | AiP14458: pAAV-AiE0441h_3xC2-minBG-SYFP2-WPRE3-BarcodeP-BGHpA (Alias: CN4458) | addgene full sequence | sequence record 472648 | Addgene NGS Result
TTAAATTTTTGTTAAATCAGCTCATTTTTTAACCAATAGACCGAAATCGGCAAAATCCCTTATAAATCAA
AAGAATAGCCCGAGATAGAGT
[37 nt withheld, positions 92-128]
AAAGAACGTGGACTCCAACGTCAAAGG
[141 nt withheld, positions 156-296]
G
[46 nt withheld, positions 298-343]
A
[95 nt withheld, positions 345-439]
TATGCGGTGTGAAATACCGCACAGATGCGTAAGGAGAAAATACCGCATCAGGCGCCCCTGCAGGCAGCTG
CGCGCTCGCTCGCTCACTGAGGCCGCCCGGGCAAAGCCCGGGCGTCGGGCGACCTTTGGTCGCCCGGCCT
CAGTGAGCGAGCGAGCGCGCAGAGAGGGAGTGGCCAACTCCATCACTAGGGGTTCCTGCGGCCGCTCGGT
CCGCACGTGAGATCTCATGCCTGCTATTGTCTTCCCAATCCTCCCCCTTGCTGTCCTGCCCCACCCCACC
CCCCAGAATAGAATGACACCTACTCAGACAATGCGATGCAATTTCCTCATTTTATTAGGAAAGGACAGTG
GGAGTGGCACCTTCCAGGGTCAAGGAAGGCACGGGGGAGGGGCAAACAACAGATGGCTGGCAACTAGAAG
GCACAGTCGAAGATCTCTCGATCGGTGACTCGAGCCACGGAATTGTCAGTGCCCAACAGCCGAGCCCCTG
TCCAGCAGCGGGCAAGGCAGGCGGCGATGAGTTCCGCCGTGGCAAGAACTAACCAGGATTTATACAAGGA
GGAGAAAATGAAAGCCATACGGGAAGCAATAGCATGATACAAAGGCATTAAAGCAGCGTATCCACATAGC
GTAAAAGGAGCAACATAGTTAAGAATACCAGTCAATCTTTCACAAATTTTGTAATCCAGAGGTTGATTAT
GATATCGAATTCGCGGCCGCGGCGCGCCGTCGACTTACTTGTACAGCTCGTCCATGCCGAGAGTGATCCC
GGCGGCGGTCACGAACTCCAGCAGGACCATGTGATCGCGCTTCTCGTTGGGGTCTTTGCTCAGCTTGGAC
TGGTAGCTCAGGTAGTGGTTGTCGGGCAGCAGCACGGGGCCGTCGCCGATGGGGGTGTTCTGCTGGTAGT
GGTCGGCGAGCTGCACGCCGCCGTCCTCGATGTTGTGGCGGATCTTGAAGTTGGCCTTGATGCCGTTCTT
CTGCTTGTCGGCGGTGATATAGACGTTGTGGCTGTTGTAGTTGTACTCCAGCTTGTGCCCCAGGATGTTG
CCGTCCTCCTTGAAGTCGATGCCCTTCAGCTCGATGCGGTTCACCAGGGTGTCGCCCTCGAACTTCACCT
CGGCGCGGGTCTTGTAGTTGCCGTCGTCCTTGAAGAAGATGGTGCGCTCCTGGACGTAGCCTTCGGGCAT
GGCGGACTTGAAGAAGTCGTGCTGCTTCATGTGGTCGGGGTAGCGGGCGAAGCACTGCACGCCGTAGCCC
AGGGTGGTCACGAGGGTGGGCCAGGGCACGGGCAGCTTGCCGGTGGTGCAGATCAGCTTCAGGGTCAGCT
TGCCGTAGGTGGCATCGCCCTCGCCCTCGCCGGACACGCTGAACTTGTGGCCGTTTACGTCGCCGTCCAG
CTCGACCAGGATGGGCACCACCCCGGTGAACAGCTCCTCGCCCTTGCTCACCATGGTGGCGACCGGTAGC
GCTAGCTTCGAAAGATCTGGATCCCAGAAGCAAATGTAAGCAATAGATGGCTCTGCCCTGACTTTTATGC
CCAGCCCGAGCTCAGAAAGGCAGAAGACAGAGATGGAGAGAGAGTAAAAATAGCTCAGCATTAAGATAAT
TGCAGCTCGCAGCTCTGCCCTCCGTTAGGAATTAAATGAGGTTTTATTACTTTGATTTTTCTCTCCTGGA
TCCTACGCGACTTCTCAAGAACTTGGGGAAAAGTTTTTCAGGTGGGCGGCCAGGTGGTGGGGGCTGTGTG
GGAGAAAGGCAGAAGACAGAGATGGAGAGAGAGTAAAAATAGCTCAGCATTAAGATAATTGCAGCTCGCA
GCTCTGCCCTCCGTTAGGAATTAAATGAGGTTTTATTACTTTGATTTTTCTCTCCTGGATCCTACGCGAC
TTCTCAAGAACTTGGGGAAAAGTTTTTCAGGTGGGCGGCCAGGTGGTGGGGGCTGTGTGGGACGCGTGCG
GCCGCAGGAACCCCTAGTGATGGAGTTGGCCACTCCCTCTCTGCGCGCTCGCTCGCTCACTGAGGCCGGG
CGACCAAAGGTCGCCCGACGCCCGGGCGGCCTCAGTGAGCGAGCGAGCGCGCAGCTGCCTGCAGGACATG
TGAGCAAAAGGCCAGCAAAAGGCCAGGAACCGTAAAAAGGCCGCGTTGCTGGCGTTTTTCCATAGGCTCC
GCCCCCCTGACGAGCATCACAAAAATCGACGCTCAAGTCAGAGGTGGCGAAACCCGACAGGACTATAAAG
ATACCAGGCGTTTCCCCCTGGAAGCTCCCTCGTGCGCTCTCCTGTTCCGACCCTGCCGCTTACCGGATAC
CTGTCCGCCTTTCTCCCTTCGGGAAGCGTGGCGCTTTCTCATAGCTCACGCTGTAGGTATCTCAGTTCGG
TGTAGGTCGTTCGCTCCAAGCTGGGCTGTGTGCACGAACCCCCCGTTCAGCCCGACCGCTGCGCCTTATC
CGGTAACTATCGTCTTGAGTCCAACCCGGTAAGACACGACTTATCGCCACTGGCAGCAGCCACTGGTAAC
AGGATTAGCAGAGCGAGGTATGTAGGCGGTGCTACAGAGTTCTTGAAGTGGTGGCCTAACTACGGCTACA
CTAGAAGAACAGTATTTGGTATCTGCGCTCTGCTGAAGCCAGTTACCTTCGGAAAAAGAGTTGGTAGCTC
TTGATCCGGCAAACAAACCACCGCTGGTAGCGGTGGTTTTTTTGTTTGCAAGCAGCAGATTACGCGCAGA
AAAAAAGGATCTCAAGAAGATCCTTTGATCTTTTCTACGGGGTCTGACGCTCAGTGGAACGAAAACTCAC
GTTAAGGGATTTTGGTCATGAGATTATCAAAAAGGATCTTCACCTAGATCCTTTTAAATTAAAAATGAAG
TTTTAAATCAATCTAAAGTATATATGAGTAAACTTGGTCTGACAGTTACCAATGCTTAATCAGTGAGGCA
CCTATCTCAGCGATCTGTCTATTTCGTTCATCCATAGTTGCCTGACTCCCCGTCGTGTAGATAACTACGA
TACGGGAGGGCTTACCATCTGGCCCCAGTGCTGCAATGATACCGCGAGACCCACGCTCACCGGCTCCAGA
TTTATCAGCAATAAACCAGCCAGCCGGAAGGGCCGAGCGCAGAAGTGGTCCTGCAACTTTATCCGCCTCC
ATCCAGTCTATTAATTGTTGCCGGGAAGCTAGAGTAAGTAGTTCGCCAGTTAATAGTTTGCGCAACGTTG
TTGCCATTGCTACAGGCATCGTGGTGTCACGCTCGTCGTTTGGTATGGCTTCATTCAGCTCCGGTTCCCA
ACGATCAAGGCGAGTTACATGATCCCCCATGTTGTGCAAAAAAGCGGTTAGCTCCTTCGGTCCTCCGATC
GTTGTCAGAAGTAAGTTGGCCGCAGTGTTATCACTCATGGTTATGGCAGCACTGCATAATTCTCTTACTG
TCATGCCATCCGTAAGATGCTTTTCTGTGACTGGTGAGTACTCAACCAAGTCATTCTGAGAATAGTGTAT
GCGGCGACCGAGTTGCTCTTGCCCGGCGTCAATACGGGATAATACCGCGCCACATAGCAGAACTTTAAAA
GTGCTCATCATTGGAAAACGTTCTTCGGGGCGAAAACTCTCAAGGATCTTACCGCTGTTGAGATCCAGTT
CGATGTAACCCACTCGTGCACCCAACTGATCTTCAGCATCTTTTACTTTCACCAGCGTTTCTGGGTGAGC
AAAAACAGGAAGGCAAAATGCCGCAAAAAAGGGAATAAGGGCGACACGGAAATGTTGAATACTCATACTC
TTCCTTTTTCAATATTATTGAAGCATTTATCAGGGTTATTGTCTCATGAGCGGATACATATTTGAATGTA
TTTAGAAAAATAAACAAATAGGGGTTCCGCGCACATTTCCCCGAAAAGTGCCACCTGACGTCTAAGAAAC
CATTATTATCATGACATTAACCTATAAAAATAGGCGTATCACGAGGCCCTTTCGTCTCGCGCGTTTCGGT
GATGACGGTGAAAACCTCTGACACATGCAGCTCCCGGAGACGGTCACAGCTTGTCTGTAAGCGGATGCCG
GGAGCAGACAAGCCCGTCAGGGCGCGTCAGCGGGTGTTGGCGGGTGTCGGGGCTGGCTTAACTATGCGGC
ATCAGAGCAGATTGTACTGAGAGTGCACCATAAAATTGTAAACGTTAATATTTTGTTAAAATTCGCG
Features (pLannotate 1.2.2; 14 found; start..end, strand, type, name):
    440..491     +  misc_feature   bom (fragment): basis of mobility region from pBR322
    496..636     -  repeat_region  AAV2 ITR: inverted terminal repeat of adeno-associated virus serotype 2 inverted
    754..865     -  polyA_signal   bGH poly(A) signal: bovine growth hormone polyadenylation signal
    894..974     -  misc_feature   WPRE (fragment): woodchuck hepatitis virus posttranscriptional regulatory element
    980..1137    -  misc_feature   WPRE (fragment): woodchuck hepatitis virus posttranscriptional regulatory element
   1177..1893    -  CDS            SYFP2: SYFP2 is a basic (constitutively fluorescent) yellow fluorescent protein published in 2006, derived from Aequorea victoria. It is reported to be a very rapidly-maturing monomer with moderate acid sensitivity.
   2440..2467    -  repeat_region  AAV2 ITR (fragment): inverted terminal repeat of adeno-associated virus serotype 2 inverted
   2496..2523    -  repeat_region  AAV2 ITR (fragment): inverted terminal repeat of adeno-associated virus serotype 2 inverted
   2596..3184    -  rep_origin     ori: high-copy-number ColE1/pMB1/pBR322/pUC origin of replication
   3355..4215    -  CDS            AmpR: β-lactamase; bla; confers resistance to ampicillin, carbenicillin, and related antibiotics
   4216..4320    -  promoter       AmpR promoter: bla
   4415..4450    +  CDS            rop (fragment): Rop protein, which maintains plasmids at low copy number; rop
   4552..4601    +  misc_feature   bom (fragment): basis of mobility region from pBR322
   4602..421     -  rep_origin     f1 ori (across the origin) (sequence partly withheld): f1 bacteriophage origin of replication; arrow indicates direction of (+) strand synthesis
