[The description below was written by a language model from this plasmid's Addgene catalogue record and pLannotate feature annotations shown in this document.]
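Description:
AiP14458: pAAV-AiE0441h_3xC2-minBG-SYFP2-WPRE3-BarcodeP-BGHpA (alias CN4458) is a 4,636-nt AAV transfer plasmid built on a pAAV backbone and intended for packaging into recombinant adeno-associated virus. It is maintained in bacteria through a high-copy ColE1/pUC-type origin and selected with ampicillin via the β-lactamase gene and its bla promoter. An f1 phage origin and short remnants of the pBR322 bom and rop regions are also present in the backbone. The expression cassette is flanked by AAV2 inverted terminal repeats, which provide the cis signals for genome replication and encapsidation. One ITR is annotated in full, while the other is detected only as two short fragments, which may reflect the difficulty of sequencing or annotating these repeats.

According to the construct name, the payload is driven by AiE0441h_3xC2, read here as a triplicated core of the enhancer, placed upstream of a minimal beta-globin promoter (minBG). Neither element is called out in the automated feature table, but the unannotated stretch between the SYFP2 coding sequence and the fragmentary ITR is where they would lie. This enhancer–minimal promoter pair drives SYFP2, a fast-maturing monomeric yellow fluorescent protein derived from Aequorea victoria. SYFP2 is followed by the shortened WPRE3 element (annotated as two WPRE fragments), which boosts transcript stability and expression, and then by a bovine growth hormone polyadenylation signal. The name places a barcode ("BarcodeP") between WPRE3 and the polyA signal, so it would be carried in the 3′ UTR of the transcript.

The record describes the enhancer as active in striatal medium spiny neurons. The barcoded design is meant for multiplexed screening, in which several enhancer vectors can be pooled and their activity distinguished by their barcodes.
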