Addgene plasmid #236597: AiP14458: pAAV-AiE0441h_3xC2-minBG-SYFP2-WPRE3-BarcodeP-BGHpA (Alias: CN4458)
Purpose: Barcoded enhancer AAV vector for multiplexed screening applications; AiE0441h_3xC2 is an enhancer active in striatal MSNs
Depositing lab: Jonathan Ting. Depositing organization: Allen Institute. Publication: Enhancer AAV toolbox for accessing and perturbing striatal cell types and circuits. Hunker AC, Wirthlin ME, Gill G, Johansen NJ, Hooper M, Omstead V, Vargas S, Lerma MN, Taskin N, Weed N, Laird WD, Bishaw YM, Bendrick JL, Gore BB, Ben-Simon Y, Opitz-Araya X, Martinez RA, Way SW, Thyagarajan B, Otto S, Sanchez REA, Alexander JR, Amaya A, Amster A, Arbuckle J, Ayala A, Baker PM, Barcelli T, Barta S, Bertagnolli D, Bielstein C, Bishwakarma P, Bowlus J, Boyer G, Brouner K, Casian B, Casper T, Chakka AB, Chakrabarty R, Chong P, Clark M, Colbert K, Daniel S, Dawe T, Departee M, DiValentin P, Donadio NP, Dotson NI, Dwivedi D, Egdorf T, Fliss T, Gary A, Goldy J, Grasso C, Groce EL, Gudsnuk K, Han W, Haradon Z, Hastings S, Helback O, Ho WV, Huang C, Johnson T, Jones DL, Juneau Z, Kenney J, Leibly M, Li S, Liang E, Loeffler H, Lusk NA, Madigan Z, Malloy J, Malone J, McCue R, Melchor J, Mich JK, Moosman S, Morin E, Naidoo R, Newman D, Ngo K, Nguyen K, Oster AL, Ouellette B, Oyama AA, Pena N, Pham T, Phillips E, Pom C, Potekhina L, Ransford S, Ray PL, Reding M, Rette DF, Reynoldson C, Rimorin C, Sigler AR, Rocha DB, Ronellenfitch K, Ruiz A, Sawyer L, Sevigny JP, Shapovalova NV, Shepard N, Shulga L, Soliman S, Staats B, Taormina MJ, Tieu M, Wang Y, Wilkes J, Wood T, Zhou T, Williford A, Dee N, Mollenkopf T, Ng L, Esposito L, Kalmbach BE, Yao S, Ariza J, Collman F, Mufti S, Smith K, Waters J, Ersing I, Patrick M, Zeng H, Lein ES, Kojima Y, Horwitz G, Owen SF, Levi BP, Daigle TL, Tasic B, Bakken TE, Ting JT. Neuron. 2025 May 21;113(10):1507-1524.e17. doi: 10.1016/j.neuron.2025.04.035. PubMed 40403704.
Backbone
  Vector backbone: pAAV
  Vector type: AAV
Growth in bacteria
  Bacterial resistance: Ampicillin, 100 μg/mL
  Growth temperature: 30°C
  Growth strain: NEB Stable
  Copy number: Unknown
Gene/Insert
  Gene/Insert name: SYFP2
Terms and licenses: Academic/Nonprofit Terms; Industry Terms: Not Available to Industry
How to cite: AiP14458: pAAV-AiE0441h_3xC2-minBG-SYFP2-WPRE3-BarcodeP-BGHpA (Alias: CN4458) was a gift from Jonathan Ting (Addgene plasmid # 236597 ; http://n2t.net/addgene:236597 ; RRID:Addgene_236597)
